>Addgene plasmid #48864 | pGGM000 | depositor full sequence | sequence record 71296 | Full Sequence
CTTTCCTGCGTTATCCCCTGATTCTGTGGATAACCGTATTACCGCTAGCATGGATCTCGGGGACGTCTAA
CTACTAAGCGAGAGTAGGGAACTGCCAGGCATCAAATAAAACGAAAGGCTCAGTCGGAAGACTGGGCCTT
TCGTTTTATCTGTTGTTTGTCGGTGAACGCTCTCCTGAGTAGGACAAATCCGCCGGGAGCGGATTTGAAC
GTTGTGAAGCAACGGCCCGGAGGGTGGCGGGCAGGACGCCCGCCATAAACTGCCAGGCATCAAACTAAGC
AGAAGGCCATCCTGACGGATGGCCTTTTTGCGTTTCTACAAACTCTTCCTGTTAGTTAGTTACTTAAGCT
CGGGCCCGGTCTCAACCTGAATTCGCTTACTAAAAGCCAGATAACAGTATGCGTATTTGCGCGCTGATTT
TTGCGGTATAAGAATATATACTGATATGTATACCCGAAGTATGTCAAAAAGAGGTGTGCTAAGCTTAGGA
GGTCAGCTATGGAGAAAAAAATCACTGGATATACCACCGTTGATATATCCCAATGGCATCGTAAAGAACA
TTTTGAGGCATTTCAGTCAGTTGCTCAATGTACCTATAACCAGACCGTTCAGCTGGATATTACGGCCTTT
TTAAAGACCGTAAAGAAAAATAAGCACAAGTTTTATCCGGCCTTTATTCACATTCTTGCCCGCCTGATGA
ATGCTCATCCGGAGTTCCGTATGGCAATGAAAGACGGTGAGCTGGTGATATGGGATAGTGTTCACCCTTG
TTACACCGTTTTCCATGAGCAAACTGAAACGTTTTCATCGCTCTGGAGTGAATACCACGACGATTTCCGG
CAGTTTCTACACATATATTCGCAAGATGTGGCGTGTTACGGTGAAAACCTGGCCTATTTCCCTAAAGGGT
TTATTGAGAATATGTTTTTCGTCTCAGCCAATCCCTGGGTGAGTTTCACCAGTTTTGATTTAAACGTGGC
CAATATGGACAACTTCTTCGCCCCCGTTTTCACCATGGGCAAATATTATACGCAAGGCGACAAGGTGCTG
ATGCCGCTGGCGATTCAGGTTCATCATGCCGTTTGTGATGGCTTCCATGTCGGCAGAATGCTTAATGAAT
TACAACAGTACTGCGATGAGTGGCAGGGCGGGGCGTAAGAGCTCAGGAGGACAGCTATGCAGTTTAAGGT
TTACACCTATAAAAGAGAGAGCCGTTATCGTCTGTTTGTGGATGTACAGAGTGATATTATTGACACGCCC
GGGCGACGGATGGTGATCCCCCTGGCCAGTGCACGTCTGCTGTCAGATAAAGTCTCCCGTGAACTTTACC
CAGTGGTGCATATCGGGGATGAAAGCTGGCGCATGATGACCACCGATATGGCCAGTGTGCCAGTCTCCGT
TATCGGGGAAGAAGTGGCTGATCTCAGCCACCGCGAAAATGACATCAAAAACGCCATTAACCTGATGTTC
TGGGGAATATAAACTAGTAGGAGGTAATCAATGCTGGCCGTCGTTTTACAACGTCGTGACTGGGAAAACC
CTGGCGTTACCCAACTTAATCGCCTTGCAGCACATCCCCCTTTCGCCAGCTGGCGTAATAGCGAAGAGGC
CCGCACCGATCGCCCTTCCCAACAGTTGCGCAGCCTGAATGGCGAATGGCGCCTGATGCGGTATTTTCTC
CTTACGCATCTGTGCGGTATTTCACACCGCATATGGTGCACTCTCAGTACAATCTGCTCTGATGCCGCAT
GATCATCTGGCGGACCTCTTCGGAGGTCCGCTTTTTTTTCTCGAGTAGGTGAGACCCCATCCAGCTGCAG
CTCTGGCCCGTGTCTCAAAATCTCTGATGTTACATTGCACAAGATAAAAATATATCATCATGAACAATAA
AACTGTCTGCTTACATAAACAGTAATACAAGGGGTGTTATGAGCCATATTCAACGGGAAACGTCGAGGCC
GCGATTAAATTCCAACATGGATGCTGATTTATATGGGTATAAATGGGCTCGCGATAATGTCGGGCAATCA
GGTGCGACAATCTATCGCTTGTATGGGAAGCCCGATGCGCCAGAGTTGTTTCTGAAACATGGCAAAGGTA
GCGTTGCCAATGATGTTACAGATGAGATGGTCAGACTAAACTGGCTGACGGAATTTATGCCTCTTCCGAC
CATCAAGCATTTTATCCGTACTCCTGATGATGCATGGTTACTCACCACTGCGATCCCCGGAAAAACAGCA
TTCCAGGTATTAGAAGAATATCCTGATTCAGGTGAAAATATTGTTGATGCGCTGGCAGTGTCCCTGCGCC
GGTTGCATTCGATTCCTGTTTGTAATTGTCCTTTTAACAGCGATCGCGTATTTCGTCTCGCTCAGGCGCA
ATCACGAATGAATAACGGTTTGGTTGATGCGAGTGATTTTGATGACGAGCGTAATGGCTGGCCTGTTGAA
CAAGTCTGGAAAGAAATGCATAAACTTTTGCCATTCTCACCGGATTCAGTCGTCACTCATGGTGATTTCT
CACTTGATAACCTTATTTTTGACGAGGGGAAATTAATAGGTTGTATTGATGTTGGACGAGTCGGAATCGC
AGACCGATACCAGGATCTTGCCATCCTATGGAACTGCCTCGGTGAGTTTTCTCCTTCATTACAGAAACGG
CTTTTTCAAAAATATGGTATTGATAATCCTGATATGAATAAATTGCAGTTTCATTTGATGCTCGATGAGT
TTTTCTAATCAGAATTGGTTAATTGGTTGTAACATTATTCAGATTGGGCCCCGTTCCACTGAGCGTCAGA
CCCGGTAGAAAAGATCAAAGGATCTTCTTGAGATCCTTTTTTTCTGCGCGTAATCTGCTGCTTGCAAACA
AAAAAACCACCGCTACCAGCGGTGGTTTGTTTGCCGGATCAAGAGCTACCAACTCTTTTTCCGAAGGTAA
CTGGCTTCAGCAGAGCGCAGATACCAAATACTGTTCTTCTAGTGTAGCCGTAGTTAGGCCACCACTTCAA
GAACTCTGTAGCACCGCCTACATACCTCGCTCTGCTAATCCTGTTACCAGTGGCTGCTGCCAGTGGCGAT
AAGTCGTGTCTTACCGGGTTGGACTCAAGACGATAGTTACCGGATAAGGCGCAGCGGTCGGGCTGAACGG
GGGGTTCGTGCACACAGCCCAGCTTGGAGCGAACGACCTACACCGAACTGAGATACCTACAGCGTGAGCT
ATGAGAAAGCGCCACGCTTCCCGAAGGGAGAAAGGCGGACAGGTATCCGGTAAGCGGCAGGGTCGGAACA
GGAGAGCGCACGAGGGAGCTTCCAGGGGGAAACGCCTGGTATCTTTATAGTCCTGTCGGGTTTCGCCACC
TCTGACTTGAGCGTCGATTTTTGTGATGCTCGTCAGGGGGGCGGAGCCTATGGAAAAACGCCAGCAACGC
GGCCTTTTTACGGTTCCTGGCCTTTTGCTGGCCTTTTGCTCACATGTT
Features (pLannotate 1.2.2; 10 found; start..end, strand, type, name):
      1..46      +  rep_origin     RSF ori (fragment): Plasmids containing the RSF 1030 origin of replication can be propagated in E. coli cells that contain additional plasmids with compatible origins.
    106..149     -  terminator     rrnB T1 terminator: Escherichia coli rrnB; transcription terminator T1 from the E. coli rrnB gene
    281..308     +  terminator     rrnB T2 terminator: transcription terminator T2 from the E. coli rrnB gene
    375..449     +  intron         PDK intron (fragment): pdk; modified pyruvate orthophosphate dikinase intron from Flaveria trinervia 3.0
    499..1155    +  CDS            cat: CAT_ECOLX - Experimental evidence at protein level: Swiss-Prot protein existence level 1. This enzyme is an effector of chloramphenicol resistance in bacteria. From Escherichia coli. This protein is used as a marker in many commonly used cloning vectors, such as pACYC184.
   1177..1479    +  CDS            ccdB: CCDB_ECOLI - Also known as G, letB, letD. Experimental evidence at protein level: Swiss-Prot protein existence level 1. Toxic component of a type II toxin-antitoxin (TA) system, functioning in plasmid maintainence. Responsible for the post- segregational killing (PSK) of plasmid-free cells, also referred to as a plasmid addiction system. Half-life of over 2 hours. Cell killing by CcdB is accompanied by filamentation, defects in chromosome and plasmid segregation, defects in cell division, formation of anucleate cells, decreased DNA synthesis and plasmid loss. Interferes with the activity of DN
   1504..1656    +  CDS            lacZα (fragment): LacZα fragment of β-galactosidase; lacZ fragment
   1662..1750    -  misc_feature   bom (fragment): basis of mobility region from pBR322
   1929..2738    +  CDS            KanR: aminoglycoside phosphotransferase; aph(3')-Ia; confers resistance to kanamycin in bacteria or G418 (Geneticin®) in eukaryotes
   2828..3416    +  rep_origin     ori: high-copy-number ColE1/pMB1/pBR322/pUC origin of replication
