[The description below was written by a language model from this plasmid's Addgene catalogue record and pLannotate feature annotations shown in this document.]
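Description:
pGGM000 is an empty entry vector from the GreenGate plant cloning system, built on the pENTR1A backbone and designed for Golden Gate assembly with the type IIS enzyme BsaI. Its role is to receive several GreenGate modules in one reaction and hold them as an intermediate "supermodule" that lacks a plant resistance cassette, so that larger multi-unit constructs can be built up in stages before transfer to a final plant transformation vector. The record lists no insert. At 3,478 nt it is propagated in E. coli as a high-copy plasmid from a ColE1/pUC-type origin, with a kanamycin resistance gene (aph(3')-Ia) as the permanent backbone marker. rrnB T1 and T2 terminators lie upstream of the cloning region, where they insulate it from read-through transcription.

The two BsaI sites noted by the depositor (around positions 358–368 and 1796–1806) flank a replaceable stuffer that contains a chloramphenicol acetyltransferase gene and the ccdB toxin gene. This explains the dual chloramphenicol and kanamycin selection and the use of the ccdB-tolerant strain DB3.1 for the empty vector. During a successful BsaI assembly this cassette is excised and replaced by the incoming modules. Unmodified vector retaining ccdB then kills standard cloning strains, giving negative selection against background, while recombinants remain kanamycin resistant and lose chloramphenicol resistance. The automated annotation also reports short fragments within the stuffer (a PDK intron fragment, a lacZα fragment and a bom fragment) and a small RSF ori fragment in the backbone. These appear to be partial matches or leftovers from the source cassettes, and the record assigns them no function.
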