Addgene plasmid #48864: pGGM000
Purpose: (Empty Backbone) Empty entry vector for creating GreenGate supermodules w/o plant resistance cassette.
Depositing lab: Jan Lohmann. Depositing organization: Universitaet Heidelberg. Publication: GreenGate - A Novel, Versatile, and Efficient Cloning System for Plant Transgenesis. Lampropoulos A, Sutikovic Z, Wenzl C, Maegele I, Lohmann JU, Forner J. PLoS One. 2013 Dec 20;8(12):e83043. doi: 10.1371/journal.pone.0083043. PubMed 24376629.
Backbone
  Vector backbone: pENTR1A
  Backbone size (bp): 2051
  Vector type: Golden Gate Compatible cloning vector
Growth in bacteria
  Bacterial resistance: Chloramphenicol and Kanamycin, 25 & 50 μg/mL
  Growth temperature: 37°C
  Growth strain: DB3.1
  Copy number: High Copy
Gene/Insert
  Gene/Insert name: None
Terms and licenses: Academic/Nonprofit Terms; Industry Terms: Not Available to Industry
Depositor comments: This plasmid is designed for Golden Gate cloning using the BsaI enzyme. It serves to create intermediate supermodules without plant resistance cassettes. Plasmid Features (listed as bp in full plasmid sequence): BsaI site #1 = 358-368bp BsaI site #2 = 1796-1806bp
How to cite: pGGM000 was a gift from Jan Lohmann (Addgene plasmid # 48864 ; http://n2t.net/addgene:48864 ; RRID:Addgene_48864)
