>Addgene plasmid #48864 | pGGM000 | depositor partial sequence | sequence record 71297 | BsaI recognition site - overhang A - ccdB cassette - overhang H - BsaI recognition site
GGTCTCAACCTGAATTCGCTTACTAAAAGCCAGATAACAGTATGCGTATTTGCGCGCTGATTTTTGCGGT
ATAAGAATATATACTGATATGTATACCCGAAGTATGTCAAAAAGAGGTGTGCTAAGCTTAGGAGGTCAGC
TATGGAGAAAAAAATCACTGGATATACCACCGTTGATATATCCCAATGGCATCGTAAAGAACATTTTGAG
GCATTTCAGTCAGTTGCTCAATGTACCTATAACCAGACCGTTCAGCTGGATATTACGGCCTTTTTAAAGA
CCGTAAAGAAAAATAAGCACAAGTTTTATCCGGCCTTTATTCACATTCTTGCCCGCCTGATGAATGCTCA
TCCGGAGTTCCGTATGGCAATGAAAGACGGTGAGCTGGTGATATGGGATAGTGTTCACCCTTGTTACACC
GTTTTCCATGAGCAAACTGAAACGTTTTCATCGCTCTGGAGTGAATACCACGACGATTTCCGGCAGTTTC
TACACATATATTCGCAAGATGTGGCGTGTTACGGTGAAAACCTGGCCTATTTCCCTAAAGGGTTTATTGA
GAATATGTTTTTCGTCTCAGCCAATCCCTGGGTGAGTTTCACCAGTTTTGATTTAAACGTGGCCAATATG
GACAACTTCTTCGCCCCCGTTTTCACCATGGGCAAATATTATACGCAAGGCGACAAGGTGCTGATGCCGC
TGGCGATTCAGGTTCATCATGCCGTTTGTGATGGCTTCCATGTCGGCAGAATGCTTAATGAATTACAACA
GTACTGCGATGAGTGGCAGGGCGGGGCGTAAGAGCTCAGGAGGACAGCTATGCAGTTTAAGGTTTACACC
TATAAAAGAGAGAGCCGTTATCGTCTGTTTGTGGATGTACAGAGTGATATTATTGACACGCCCGGGCGAC
GGATGGTGATCCCCCTGGCCAGTGCACGTCTGCTGTCAGATAAAGTCTCCCGTGAACTTTACCCAGTGGT
GCATATCGGGGATGAAAGCTGGCGCATGATGACCACCGATATGGCCAGTGTGCCAGTCTCCGTTATCGGG
GAAGAAGTGGCTGATCTCAGCCACCGCGAAAATGACATCAAAAACGCCATTAACCTGATGTTCTGGGGAA
TATAAACTAGTAGGAGGTAATCAATGCTGGCCGTCGTTTTACAACGTCGTGACTGGGAAAACCCTGGCGT
TACCCAACTTAATCGCCTTGCAGCACATCCCCCTTTCGCCAGCTGGCGTAATAGCGAAGAGGCCCGCACC
GATCGCCCTTCCCAACAGTTGCGCAGCCTGAATGGCGAATGGCGCCTGATGCGGTATTTTCTCCTTACGC
ATCTGTGCGGTATTTCACACCGCATATGGTGCACTCTCAGTACAATCTGCTCTGATGCCGCATGATCATC
TGGCGGACCTCTTCGGAGGTCCGCTTTTTTTTCTCGAGTAGGTGAGACC
