>Addgene plasmid #48864 | pGGM000 | addgene partial sequence | sequence record 72476 | rrnB-T2-term 5'-ATCCTGACGGATGGCCTTT-3'
TAAGCTCGGGCCCGGTCTCAACCTGAATTCGCTTACTAAAAGCCAGATAACAGTATGCGTATTTGCGCGC
TGATTTTTGCGGTATAAGAATATATACTGATATGTATACCCGAAGTATGTCAAAAAGAGGTGTGCTAAGC
TTAGGAGGTCAGCTATGGAGAAAAAAATCACTGGATATACCACCGTTGATATATCCCAATGGCATCGTAA
AGAACATTTTGAGGCATTTCAGTCAGTTGCTCAATGTACCTATAACCAGACCGTTCAGCTGGATATTACG
GCCTTTTTAAAGACCGTAAAGAAAAATAAGCACAAGTTTTATCCGGCCTTTATTCACATTCTTGCCCGCC
TGATGAATGCTCATCCGGAGTTCCGTATGGCAATGAAAGACGGTGAGCTGGTGATATGGGATAGTGTTCA
CCCTTGTTACACCGTTTTCCATGAGCAAACTGAAACGTTTTCATCGCTCTGGAGTGAATACCACGACGAT
TTCCGGCAGTTTCTACACATATATTCGCAAGATGTGGCGTGTTACGGTGAAAACCTGGCCTATTTCCCTA
AAGGGTTTATTGAGAATATGTTTTTCGTCTCAGCCAATCCCTGGGTGAGTTTCACCAGTTTTGATTTAAA
CGTGGCCAATATGGACAACTTCTTCGCCCCCGTTTTCACCATGGGCAAATATTATACGCAAGGCGACAAG
GTGCTGATGCCGCTGGCGATTCAGGTTCATCATGCCGTTTGTGATGGCTTCCATGTCGGCAGAATGCTTA
ATGAATTACAACAGTACTGCGATGAGTGGCAGGGCGGGGCGTAAGA
