>Addgene plasmid #48864 | pGGM000 | addgene partial sequence | sequence record 72573 | Kan-R 5'-ATCGCGAGCCCATTTATACC-3'
ATCGCGGCCTCGACGTTTCCCGTTGAATATGGCTCATAACACCCCTTGTATTACTGTTTATGTAAGCAGA
CAGTTTTATTGTTCATGATGATATATTTTTATCTTGTGCAATGTAACATCAGAGATTTTGAGACACGGGC
CAGAGCTGCAGCTGGATGGGGTCTCACCTACTCGAGAAAAAAAAGCGGACCTCCGAAGAGGTCCGCCAGA
TGATCATGCGGCATCAGAGCAGATTGTACTGAGAGTGCACCATATGCGGTGTGAAATACCGCACAGATGC
GTAAGGAGAAAATACCGCATCAGGCGCCATTCGCCATTCAGGCTGCGCAACTGTTGGGAAGGGCGATCGG
TGCGGGCCTCTTCGCTATTACGCCAGCTGGCGAAAGGGGGATGTGCTGCAAGGCGATTAAGTTGGGTAAC
GCCAGGGTTTTCCCAGTCACGACGTTGTAAAACGACGGCCAGCATTGATTACCTCCTACTAGTTTATATT
CCCCAGAACATCAGGTTAATGGCGTTTTTGATGTCATTTTCGCGGTGGCTGAGATCAGCCACTTCTTCCC
CGATAACGGAGACTGGCACACTGGCCATATCGGTGGTCATCATGCGCCAGCTTTCATCCCCGATATGCAC
CACTGGGTAAAGTTCACGGGAGACTTTATCTGACAGCAGACGTGCACTGGCCAGGGGGATCACCATCCGT
CGCCCGGGCGTGTCAATAATATCACTCTGTACATCCACAAACAGACGATAACGGCTCTCTCTTTTATAGG
TGTAAACCTTAAACTGCATAGCTGTCCTCCTGAGCTCTTACGCCCCGCCCTGCCACTCATCGCAGTACTG
TTGTAATTCATTAAGCATTCTGCCGACATGGAAGCCATCACAAACGGCATGATGAACCTGAATCGCCAGC
GGCATCAGCACCTTGTCGCCTTGCGTATAATATTTGCCCATGGTGAAACGG
